Addgene plasmid #239380: iPE-D10A-Cas9
Purpose: For inverse prime editor using nCas9-D10A in HEK293T cells
Depositing lab: Caixia Gao. Depositing organization: Institute of Genetics and Developmental Biology, Chinese Academy of Sciences. Publication: Circular RNA-mediated inverse prime editing in human cells. Liang R, Wang S, Cai Y, Li Z, Li KM, Wei J, Sun C, Zhu H, Chen K, Gao C. Nat Commun. 2025 May 31;16(1):5057. doi: 10.1038/s41467-025-59120-7. PubMed 40447589.
Backbone
  Vector backbone: pCMV-PE2 (Addgene #132775)
  Backbone manufacturer: David Liu
  Vector type: Mammalian Expression, CRISPR
Growth in bacteria
  Bacterial resistance: Ampicillin, 100 μg/mL
  Growth temperature: 37°C
  Growth strain: DH5alpha
  Copy number: High Copy
Gene/Insert
  Gene/Insert name: nCas9-D10A, M-MLV RT
  Species: S. pyogenes, MMLV
  Mutation: D10A in Cas9
  Promoter: CMV
  Tag / fusion protein: BPNLS (N terminal on insert); BPNLS (C terminal on insert)
  Cloning method: Gibson Cloning
Terms and licenses: Academic/Nonprofit Terms; Industry Terms: Not Available to Industry
How to cite: iPE-D10A-Cas9 was a gift from Caixia Gao (Addgene plasmid # 239380 ; http://n2t.net/addgene:239380 ; RRID:Addgene_239380)
