[The description below was written by a language model from this plasmid's Addgene catalogue record and pLannotate feature annotations shown in this document.]
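Description:
iPE-D10A-Cas9 is a mammalian expression plasmid of about 9.75 kb, built by Gibson assembly on the pCMV-PE2 prime editor backbone. It encodes the protein component of an "inverse" prime editor intended for use in HEK293T cells. It is propagated in E. coli as a high-copy plasmid through a ColE1/pUC-type origin and selected with ampicillin via the β-lactamase gene and its native promoter. Short remnants of lac regulatory elements, a pBluescript polylinker, an SV40 promoter and the pBR322 bom region are annotated in the backbone. These appear to be vector leftovers rather than functional payload, and no mammalian selection marker is annotated.

The expression cassette is driven by the human CMV immediate-early enhancer and promoter. A T7 promoter lies just upstream of the coding region, which could allow in vitro transcription. The open reading frame is a fusion of Streptococcus pyogenes Cas9 to the reverse transcriptase portion of the Moloney murine leukemia virus Gag-Pol polyprotein, and it is terminated by the bovine growth hormone polyadenylation signal. According to the record, bipartite nuclear localization signals (BPNLS) flank the fusion at both termini to direct it to the nucleus. The Cas9 moiety carries the D10A mutation, which inactivates the RuvC domain. The resulting nickase cuts the guide-complementary target strand, whereas the H840A nickase of conventional PE2 cuts the opposite strand. The annotation tool labels the N-terminal part as "dCas9", but the catalogue lists only D10A, consistent with a nickase. The record does not state whether the reverse transcriptase carries the engineered PE2 mutations. No guide RNA cassette is present, so the guide and reverse-transcription template must be supplied separately. The associated work describes circular RNA-mediated inverse prime editing in human cells.
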