Features (pLannotate 1.2.2; 17 found; start..end, strand, type, name):
      1..380     +  enhancer       CMV enhancer: human cytomegalovirus immediate early enhancer
    381..584     +  promoter       CMV promoter: human cytomegalovirus (CMV) immediate early promoter
    626..644     +  promoter       T7 promoter: promoter for bacteriophage T7 RNA polymerase
    715..2316    +  CDS            dCas9(N): N-terminal portion of catalytically inactive Streptococcus pyogenes dCas9 carrying the D10A mutation (Zetsche et al., 2015)
   2317..4811    +  CDS            Cas9(C) (fragment): C-terminal portion of Streptococcus pyogenes Cas9 (Zetsche et al., 2015)
   4915..6946    +  CDS            gag-pol (fragment): Moloney murine leukemia virus Gag-Pol polyprotein; gag-pol; contains a read-through stop codon
   7063..7287    +  polyA_signal   bGH poly(A) signal: bovine growth hormone polyadenylation signal
   7291..7312    +  promoter       SV40 promoter (fragment): SV40 enhancer and early promoter
   7317..7333    +  misc_feature   MCS (fragment): pBluescript multiple cloning site
   7382..7398    -  protein_bind   lac operator: The lac repressor binds to the lac operator to inhibit transcription in E. coli. This inhibition can be relieved by adding lactose or isopropyl-β-D-thiogalactopyranoside (IPTG). lac repressor encoded by lacI
   7406..7436    -  promoter       lac promoter: promoter for the E. coli lac operon
   7451..7472    -  protein_bind   CAP binding site: CAP binding activates transcription in the presence of cAMP. E. coli catabolite activator protein
   7485..7577    -  CDS            lacI (fragment): lac repressor; lacI; The lac repressor binds to the lac operator to inhibit transcription in E. coli. This inhibition can be relieved by adding lactose or isopropyl-β-D-thiogalactopyranoside (IPTG).
   7760..8348    -  rep_origin     ori: high-copy-number ColE1/pMB1/pBR322/pUC origin of replication
   8519..9379    -  CDS            AmpR: β-lactamase; bla; confers resistance to ampicillin, carbenicillin, and related antibiotics
   9380..9484    -  promoter       AmpR promoter: bla
   9555..9599    -  misc_feature   bom (fragment): basis of mobility region from pBR322
>Addgene plasmid #239380 | iPE-D10A-Cas9 | addgene full sequence | sequence record 494371 | Addgene NGS Result
GACATTGATTATTGACTAGTTATTAATAGTAATCAATTACGGGGTCATTAGTTCATAGCCCATATATGGA
GTTCCGCGTTACATAACTTACGGTAAATGGCCCGCCTGGCTGACCGCCCAACGACCCCCGCCCATTGACG
TCAATAATGACGTATGTTCCCATAGTAACGCCAATAGGGACTTTCCATTGACGTCAATGGGTGGAGTATT
TACGGTAAACTGCCCACTTGGCAGTACATCAAGTGTATCATATGCCAAGTACGCCCCCTATTGACGTCAA
TGACGGTAAATGGCCCGCCTGGCATTATGCCCAGTACATGACCTTATGGGACTTTCCTACTTGGCAGTAC
ATCTACGTATTAGTCATCGCTATTACCATGGTGATGCGGTTTTGGCAGTACATCAATGGGCGTGGATAGC
GGTTTGACTCACGGGGATTTCCAAGTCTCCACCCCATTGACGTCAATGGGAGTTTGTTTTGGCACCAAAA
TCAACGGGACTTTCCAAAATGTCGTAACAACTCCGCCCCATTGACGCAAATGGGCGGTAGGCGTGTACGG
TGGGAGGTCTATATAAGCAGAGCTGGTTTAGTGAACCGTCAGATCCGCTAGAGATCCGCGGCCGCTAATA
CGACTCACTATAGGGAGAGCCGCCACCATGAAACGGACAGCCGACGGAAGCGAGTTCGAGTCACCAAAGA
AGAAGCGGAAAGTCGACAAGAAGTACAGCATCGGCCTGGCCATCGGCACCAACTCTGTGGGCTGGGCCGT
GATCACCGACGAGTACAAGGTGCCCAGCAAGAAATTCAAGGTGCTGGGCAACACCGACCGGCACAGCATC
AAGAAGAACCTGATCGGAGCCCTGCTGTTCGACAGCGGCGAAACAGCCGAGGCCACCCGGCTGAAGAGAA
CCGCCAGAAGAAGATACACCAGACGGAAGAACCGGATCTGCTATCTGCAAGAGATCTTCAGCAACGAGAT
GGCCAAGGTGGACGACAGCTTCTTCCACAGACTGGAAGAGTCCTTCCTGGTGGAAGAGGATAAGAAGCAC
GAGCGGCACCCCATCTTCGGCAACATCGTGGACGAGGTGGCCTACCACGAGAAGTACCCCACCATCTACC
ACCTGAGAAAGAAACTGGTGGACAGCACCGACAAGGCCGACCTGCGGCTGATCTATCTGGCCCTGGCCCA
CATGATCAAGTTCCGGGGCCACTTCCTGATCGAGGGCGACCTGAACCCCGACAACAGCGACGTGGACAAG
CTGTTCATCCAGCTGGTGCAGACCTACAACCAGCTGTTCGAGGAAAACCCCATCAACGCCAGCGGCGTGG
ACGCCAAGGCCATCCTGTCTGCCAGACTGAGCAAGAGCAGACGGCTGGAAAATCTGATCGCCCAGCTGCC
CGGCGAGAAGAAGAATGGCCTGTTCGGAAACCTGATTGCCCTGAGCCTGGGCCTGACCCCCAACTTCAAG
AGCAACTTCGACCTGGCCGAGGATGCCAAACTGCAGCTGAGCAAGGACACCTACGACGACGACCTGGACA
ACCTGCTGGCCCAGATCGGCGACCAGTACGCCGACCTGTTTCTGGCCGCCAAGAACCTGTCCGACGCCAT
CCTGCTGAGCGACATCCTGAGAGTGAACACCGAGATCACCAAGGCCCCCCTGAGCGCCTCTATGATCAAG
AGATACGACGAGCACCACCAGGACCTGACCCTGCTGAAAGCTCTCGTGCGGCAGCAGCTGCCTGAGAAGT
ACAAAGAGATTTTCTTCGACCAGAGCAAGAACGGCTACGCCGGCTACATTGACGGCGGAGCCAGCCAGGA
AGAGTTCTACAAGTTCATCAAGCCCATCCTGGAAAAGATGGACGGCACCGAGGAACTGCTCGTGAAGCTG
AACAGAGAGGACCTGCTGCGGAAGCAGCGGACCTTCGACAACGGCAGCATCCCCCACCAGATCCACCTGG
GAGAGCTGCACGCCATTCTGCGGCGGCAGGAAGATTTTTACCCATTCCTGAAGGACAACCGGGAAAAGAT
CGAGAAGATCCTGACCTTCCGCATCCCCTACTACGTGGGCCCTCTGGCCAGGGGAAACAGCAGATTCGCC
TGGATGACCAGAAAGAGCGAGGAAACCATCACCCCCTGGAACTTCGAGGAAGTGGTGGACAAGGGCGCTT
CCGCCCAGAGCTTCATCGAGCGGATGACCAACTTCGATAAGAACCTGCCCAACGAGAAGGTGCTGCCCAA
GCACAGCCTGCTGTACGAGTACTTCACCGTGTATAACGAGCTGACCAAAGTGAAATACGTGACCGAGGGA
ATGAGAAAGCCCGCCTTCCTGAGCGGCGAGCAGAAAAAGGCCATCGTGGACCTGCTGTTCAAGACCAACC
GGAAAGTGACCGTGAAGCAGCTGAAAGAGGACTACTTCAAGAAAATCGAGTGCTTCGACTCCGTGGAAAT
CTCCGGCGTGGAAGATCGGTTCAACGCCTCCCTGGGCACATACCACGATCTGCTGAAAATTATCAAGGAC
AAGGACTTCCTGGACAATGAGGAAAACGAGGACATTCTGGAAGATATCGTGCTGACCCTGACACTGTTTG
AGGACAGAGAGATGATCGAGGAACGGCTGAAAACCTATGCCCACCTGTTCGACGACAAAGTGATGAAGCA
GCTGAAGCGGCGGAGATACACCGGCTGGGGCAGGCTGAGCCGGAAGCTGATCAACGGCATCCGGGACAAG
CAGTCCGGCAAGACAATCCTGGATTTCCTGAAGTCCGACGGCTTCGCCAACAGAAACTTCATGCAGCTGA
TCCACGACGACAGCCTGACCTTTAAAGAGGACATCCAGAAAGCCCAGGTGTCCGGCCAGGGCGATAGCCT
GCACGAGCACATTGCCAATCTGGCCGGCAGCCCCGCCATTAAGAAGGGCATCCTGCAGACAGTGAAGGTG
GTGGACGAGCTCGTGAAAGTGATGGGCCGGCACAAGCCCGAGAACATCGTGATCGAAATGGCCAGAGAGA
ACCAGACCACCCAGAAGGGACAGAAGAACAGCCGCGAGAGAATGAAGCGGATCGAAGAGGGCATCAAAGA
GCTGGGCAGCCAGATCCTGAAAGAACACCCCGTGGAAAACACCCAGCTGCAGAACGAGAAGCTGTACCTG
TACTACCTGCAGAATGGGCGGGATATGTACGTGGACCAGGAACTGGACATCAACCGGCTGTCCGACTACG
ATGTGGACCATATCGTGCCTCAGAGCTTTCTGAAGGACGACTCCATCGACAACAAGGTGCTGACCAGAAG
CGACAAGAACCGGGGCAAGAGCGACAACGTGCCCTCCGAAGAGGTCGTGAAGAAGATGAAGAACTACTGG
CGGCAGCTGCTGAACGCCAAGCTGATTACCCAGAGAAAGTTCGACAATCTGACCAAGGCCGAGAGAGGCG
GCCTGAGCGAACTGGATAAGGCCGGCTTCATCAAGAGACAGCTGGTGGAAACCCGGCAGATCACAAAGCA
CGTGGCACAGATCCTGGACTCCCGGATGAACACTAAGTACGACGAGAATGACAAGCTGATCCGGGAAGTG
AAAGTGATCACCCTGAAGTCCAAGCTGGTGTCCGATTTCCGGAAGGATTTCCAGTTTTACAAAGTGCGCG
AGATCAACAACTACCACCACGCCCACGACGCCTACCTGAACGCCGTCGTGGGAACCGCCCTGATCAAAAA
GTACCCTAAGCTGGAAAGCGAGTTCGTGTACGGCGACTACAAGGTGTACGACGTGCGGAAGATGATCGCC
AAGAGCGAGCAGGAAATCGGCAAGGCTACCGCCAAGTACTTCTTCTACAGCAACATCATGAACTTTTTCA
AGACCGAGATTACCCTGGCCAACGGCGAGATCCGGAAGCGGCCTCTGATCGAGACAAACGGCGAAACCGG
GGAGATCGTGTGGGATAAGGGCCGGGATTTTGCCACCGTGCGGAAAGTGCTGAGCATGCCCCAAGTGAAT
ATCGTGAAAAAGACCGAGGTGCAGACAGGCGGCTTCAGCAAAGAGTCTATCCTGCCCAAGAGGAACAGCG
ATAAGCTGATCGCCAGAAAGAAGGACTGGGACCCTAAGAAGTACGGCGGCTTCGACAGCCCCACCGTGGC
CTATTCTGTGCTGGTGGTGGCCAAAGTGGAAAAGGGCAAGTCCAAGAAACTGAAGAGTGTGAAAGAGCTG
CTGGGGATCACCATCATGGAAAGAAGCAGCTTCGAGAAGAATCCCATCGACTTTCTGGAAGCCAAGGGCT
ACAAAGAAGTGAAAAAGGACCTGATCATCAAGCTGCCTAAGTACTCCCTGTTCGAGCTGGAAAACGGCCG
GAAGAGAATGCTGGCCTCTGCCGGCGAACTGCAGAAGGGAAACGAACTGGCCCTGCCCTCCAAATATGTG
AACTTCCTGTACCTGGCCAGCCACTATGAGAAGCTGAAGGGCTCCCCCGAGGATAATGAGCAGAAACAGC
TGTTTGTGGAACAGCACAAGCACTACCTGGACGAGATCATCGAGCAGATCAGCGAGTTCTCCAAGAGAGT
GATCCTGGCCGACGCTAATCTGGACAAAGTGCTGTCCGCCTACAACAAGCACCGGGATAAGCCCATCAGA
GAGCAGGCCGAGAATATCATCCACCTGTTTACCCTGACCAATCTGGGAGCCCCTGCCGCCTTCAAGTACT
TTGACACCACCATCGACCGGAAGAGGTACACCAGCACCAAAGAGGTGCTGGACGCCACCCTGATCCACCA
GAGCATCACCGGCCTGTACGAGACACGGATCGACCTGTCTCAGCTGGGAGGTGACTCTGGAGGATCTAGC
GGAGGATCCTCTGGCAGCGAGACACCAGGAACAAGCGAGTCAGCAACACCAGAGAGCAGTGGCGGCAGCA
GCGGCGGCAGCAGCACCCTAAATATAGAAGATGAGTATCGGCTACATGAGACCTCAAAAGAGCCAGATGT
TTCTCTAGGGTCCACATGGCTGTCTGATTTTCCTCAGGCCTGGGCGGAAACCGGGGGCATGGGACTGGCA
GTTCGCCAAGCTCCTCTGATCATACCTCTGAAAGCAACCTCTACCCCCGTGTCCATAAAACAATACCCCA
TGTCACAAGAAGCCAGACTGGGGATCAAGCCCCACATACAGAGACTGTTGGACCAGGGAATACTGGTACC
CTGCCAGTCCCCCTGGAACACGCCCCTGCTACCCGTTAAGAAACCAGGGACTAATGATTATAGGCCTGTC
CAGGATCTGAGAGAAGTCAACAAGCGGGTGGAAGACATCCACCCCACCGTGCCCAACCCTTACAACCTCT
TGAGCGGGCTCCCACCGTCCCACCAGTGGTACACTGTGCTTGATTTAAAGGATGCCTTTTTCTGCCTGAG
ACTCCACCCCACCAGTCAGCCTCTCTTCGCCTTTGAGTGGAGAGATCCAGAGATGGGAATCTCAGGACAA
TTGACCTGGACCAGACTCCCACAGGGTTTCAAAAACAGTCCCACCCTGTTTAATGAGGCACTGCACAGAG
ACCTAGCAGACTTCCGGATCCAGCACCCAGACTTGATCCTGCTACAGTACGTGGATGACTTACTGCTGGC
CGCCACTTCTGAGCTAGACTGCCAACAAGGTACTCGGGCCCTGTTACAAACCCTAGGGAACCTCGGGTAT
CGGGCCTCGGCCAAGAAAGCCCAAATTTGCCAGAAACAGGTCAAGTATCTGGGGTATCTTCTAAAAGAGG
GTCAGAGATGGCTGACTGAGGCCAGAAAAGAGACTGTGATGGGGCAGCCTACTCCGAAGACCCCTCGACA
ACTAAGGGAGTTCCTAGGGAAGGCAGGCTTCTGTCGCCTCTTCATCCCTGGGTTTGCAGAAATGGCAGCC
CCCCTGTACCCTCTCACCAAACCGGGGACTCTGTTTAATTGGGGCCCAGACCAACAAAAGGCCTATCAAG
AAATCAAGCAAGCTCTTCTAACTGCCCCAGCCCTGGGGTTGCCAGATTTGACTAAGCCCTTTGAACTCTT
TGTCGACGAGAAGCAGGGCTACGCCAAAGGTGTCCTAACGCAAAAACTGGGACCTTGGCGTCGGCCGGTG
GCCTACCTGTCCAAAAAGCTAGACCCAGTAGCAGCTGGGTGGCCCCCTTGCCTACGGATGGTAGCAGCCA
TTGCCGTACTGACAAAGGATGCAGGCAAGCTAACCATGGGACAGCCACTAGTCATTCTGGCCCCCCATGC
AGTAGAGGCACTAGTCAAACAACCCCCCGACCGCTGGCTTTCCAACGCCCGGATGACTCACTATCAGGCC
TTGCTTTTGGACACGGACCGGGTCCAGTTCGGACCGGTGGTAGCCCTGAACCCGGCTACGCTGCTCCCAC
TGCCTGAGGAAGGGCTGCAACACAACTGCCTTGATATCCTGGCCGAAGCCCACGGAACCCGACCCGACCT
AACGGACCAGCCGCTCCCAGACGCCGACCACACCTGGTACACGGATGGAAGCAGTCTCTTACAAGAGGGA
CAGCGTAAGGCGGGAGCTGCGGTGACCACCGAGACCGAGGTAATCTGGGCTAAAGCCCTGCCAGCCGGGA
CATCCGCTCAGCGGGCTGAACTGATAGCACTCACCCAGGCCCTAAAGATGGCAGAAGGTAAGAAGCTAAA
TGTTTATACTGATAGCCGTTATGCTTTTGCTACTGCCCATATCCATGGAGAAATATACAGAAGGCGTGGG
TGGCTCACATCAGAAGGCAAAGAGATCAAAAATAAAGACGAGATCTTGGCCCTACTAAAAGCCCTCTTTC
TGCCCAAAAGACTTAGCATAATCCATTGTCCAGGACATCAAAAGGGACACAGCGCCGAGGCTAGAGGCAA
CCGGATGGCTGACCAAGCGGCCCGAAAGGCAGCCATCACAGAGACTCCAGACACCTCTACCCTCCTCATA
GAAAATTCATCACCCTCTGGCGGCTCAAAAAGAACCGCCGACGGCAGCGAATTCGAGCCCAAGAAGAAGA
GGAAAGTCTAACCGGTCATCATCACCATCACCATTGAGTTTAAACCCGCTGATCAGCCTCGACTGTGCCT
TCTAGTTGCCAGCCATCTGTTGTTTGCCCCTCCCCCGTGCCTTCCTTGACCCTGGAAGGTGCCACTCCCA
CTGTCCTTTCCTAATAAAATGAGAAAATTGCATCGCATTGTCTGAGTAGGTGTCATTCTATTCTGGGGGG
TGGGGTGGGGCAGGACAGCAAGGGGGAGGATTGGGAAGACAATAGCAGGCATGCTGGGGATGCGGTGGGC
TCTATGGCTTCTGAGGCGGAAAGAACCAGCTGGGGCTCGATACCGTCGACCTCTAGCTAGAGCTTGGCGT
AATCATGGTCATAGCTGTTTCCTGTGTGAAATTGTTATCCGCTCACAATTCCACACAACATACGAGCCGG
AAGCATAAAGTGTAAAGCCTAGGGTGCCTAATGAGTGAGCTAACTCACATTAATTGCGTTGCGCTCACTG
CCCGCTTTCCAGTCGGGAAACCTGTCGTGCCAGCTGCATTAATGAATCGGCCAACGCGCGGGGAGAGGCG
GTTTGCGTATTGGGCGCTCTTCCGCTTCCTCGCTCACTGACTCGCTGCGCTCGGTCGTTCGGCTGCGGCG
AGCGGTATCAGCTCACTCAAAGGCGGTAATACGGTTATCCACAGAATCAGGGGATAACGCAGGAAAGAAC
ATGTGAGCAAAAGGCCAGCAAAAGGCCAGGAACCGTAAAAAGGCCGCGTTGCTGGCGTTTTTCCATAGGC
TCCGCCCCCCTGACGAGCATCACAAAAATCGACGCTCAAGTCAGAGGTGGCGAAACCCGACAGGACTATA
AAGATACCAGGCGTTTCCCCCTGGAAGCTCCCTCGTGCGCTCTCCTGTTCCGACCCTGCCGCTTACCGGA
TACCTGTCCGCCTTTCTCCCTTCGGGAAGCGTGGCGCTTTCTCATAGCTCACGCTGTAGGTATCTCAGTT
CGGTGTAGGTCGTTCGCTCCAAGCTGGGCTGTGTGCACGAACCCCCCGTTCAGCCCGACCGCTGCGCCTT
ATCCGGTAACTATCGTCTTGAGTCCAACCCGGTAAGACACGACTTATCGCCACTGGCAGCAGCCACTGGT
AACAGGATTAGCAGAGCGAGGTATGTAGGCGGTGCTACAGAGTTCTTGAAGTGGTGGCCTAACTACGGCT
ACACTAGAAGAACAGTATTTGGTATCTGCGCTCTGCTGAAGCCAGTTACCTTCGGAAAAAGAGTTGGTAG
CTCTTGATCCGGCAAACAAACCACCGCTGGTAGCGGTGGTTTTTTTGTTTGCAAGCAGCAGATTACGCGC
AGAAAAAAAGGATCTCAAGAAGATCCTTTGATCTTTTCTACGGGGTCTGACACTCAGTGGAACGAAAACT
CACGTTAAGGGATTTTGGTCATGAGATTATCAAAAAGGATCTTCACCTAGATCCTTTTAAATTAAAAATG
AAGTTTTAAATCAATCTAAAGTATATATGAGTAAACTTGGTCTGACAGTTACCAATGCTTAATCAGTGAG
GCACCTATCTCAGCGATCTGTCTATTTCGTTCATCCATAGTTGCCTGACTCCCCGTCGTGTAGATAACTA
CGATACGGGAGGGCTTACCATCTGGCCCCAGTGCTGCAATGATACCGCGAGACCCACGCTCACCGGCTCC
AGATTTATCAGCAATAAACCAGCCAGCCGGAAGGGCCGAGCGCAGAAGTGGTCCTGCAACTTTATCCGCC
TCCATCCAGTCTATTAATTGTTGCCGGGAAGCTAGAGTAAGTAGTTCGCCAGTTAATAGTTTGCGCAACG
TTGTTGCCATTGCTACAGGCATCGTGGTGTCACGCTCGTCGTTTGGTATGGCTTCATTCAGCTCCGGTTC
CCAACGATCAAGGCGAGTTACATGATCCCCCATGTTGTGCAAAAAAGCGGTTAGCTCCTTCGGTCCTCCG
ATCGTTGTCAGAAGTAAGTTGGCCGCAGTGTTATCACTCATGGTTATGGCAGCACTGCATAATTCTCTTA
CTGTCATGCCATCCGTAAGATGCTTTTCTGTGACTGGTGAGTACTCAACCAAGTCATTCTGAGAATAGTG
TATGCGGCGACCGAGTTGCTCTTGCCCGGCGTCAATACGGGATAATACCGCGCCACATAGCAGAACTTTA
AAAGTGCTCATCATTGGAAAACGTTCTTCGGGGCGAAAACTCTCAAGGATCTTACCGCTGTTGAGATCCA
GTTCGATGTAACCCACTCGTGCACCCAACTGATCTTCAGCATCTTTTACTTTCACCAGCGTTTCTGGGTG
AGCAAAAACAGGAAGGCAAAATGCCGCAAAAAAGGGAATAAGGGCGACACGGAAATGTTGAATACTCATA
CTCTTCCTTTTTCAATATTATTGAAGCATTTATCAGGGTTATTGTCTCATGAGCGGATACATATTTGAAT
GTATTTAGAAAAATAAACAAATAGGGGTTCCGCGCACATTTCCCCGAAAAGTGCCACCTGACGTCGACGG
ATCGGGAGATCGATCTCCCGATCCCCTAGGGTCTACTCTCAGTACAATCTGCTCTGATGCCGCATAGTTA
AGCCAGTATCTGCTCCCTGCTTGTGTGTTGGAGGTCGCTGAGTAGTGCGCGAGCAAAATTTAAGCTACAA
CAAGGCAAGGCTTGACCGACAATTGCATGAAGAATCTGCTTAGGGTTAGGCGTTTTGCGCTGCTTCGCGA
TGTACGGGCCAGATATACGCGTT
